Addgene plasmid #173071: CAG-mito-dsRED2
Purpose: mitochondria targeted dsRED2 expressed off of CAG promoter
Depositing lab: Thomas Schwarz. Depositing organization: Boston Children's Hospital. Publication: Energy stress activates AMPK to arrest mitochondria via phosphorylation of TRAK1. Falk JE, Henke T, Gowrisankaran S, Wanderoy S, Basu H, Greally S, Steen J, Schwarz TL. J Cell Biol. 2026 Apr 6;225(4):e202501023. doi: 10.1083/jcb.202501023. Epub 2026 Jan 30. PubMed 41615403.
Backbone
  Vector backbone: pLVX
  Backbone manufacturer: Clonetech
  Backbone size w/o insert (bp): 7086
  Total vector size (bp): 7872
  Vector type: Mammalian Expression, Lentiviral
Growth in bacteria
  Bacterial resistance: Ampicillin, 100 μg/mL
  Growth temperature: 37°C
  Growth strain: NEB Stable
  Copy number: High Copy
Gene/Insert
  Gene/Insert name: Mito (alt name: COX8A presequence)
  Species: H. sapiens (human)
  Insert size (bp): 75
  GenBank ID: NM_004074.3 NM_004074.3
  Promoter: CAG
  Tag / fusion protein: dsRED (C terminal on insert)
  Entrez Gene: COX8A (a.k.a. COX, COX8, COX8-2, COX8L, MC4DN15, VIII, VIII-L)
  Cloning method: Restriction Enzyme; 5′ cloning site NA (not destroyed); 3′ cloning site NA (not destroyed)
  Sequencing primers: 5′ NA; 3′ NA
Resource information
  A portion of this plasmid was derived from a plasmid made by: mito-dsRED was cloned from addgene plasmid 55838.
Terms and licenses: Academic/Nonprofit Terms; Industry Terms: Not Available to Industry
How to cite: CAG-mito-dsRED2 was a gift from Thomas Schwarz (Addgene plasmid # 173071 ; http://n2t.net/addgene:173071 ; RRID:Addgene_173071)
