[The description below was written by a language model from this plasmid's Addgene catalogue record and pLannotate feature annotations shown in this document.]
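Description:
CAG-mito-dsRED2 is a 7,872 bp HIV-1-based lentiviral transfer plasmid built on a pLVX backbone, usable either for direct mammalian transfection or for packaging into lentiviral particles. It is propagated in E. coli through a high-copy ColE1/pUC-type origin and selected with ampicillin via the β-lactamase gene. A recombination-deficient strain is listed for growth, as is common for plasmids with repeated LTR sequences. The viral framework annotated in the sequence includes LTR sequences at both ends of the cassette (both labelled as truncated 5' LTRs by the annotation software, each preceded by nef-derived sequence), the Ψ packaging signal extending into a gag fragment, the Rev response element for Rev-dependent nuclear export of the genomic RNA, and the cPPT/CTS element that aids nuclear import of the reverse-transcribed genome. No mammalian selection marker is annotated.

The payload is driven by the CAG promoter, detected here as a CMV enhancer fragment fused to the chicken β-actin promoter, followed by a modified SV40 intron that supplies splice sites upstream of the coding region. The open reading frame consists of the 75 bp mitochondrial presequence of human cytochrome c oxidase subunit VIII (COX8A) placed ahead of DsRed2, a mammalian codon-optimized, improved tetrameric red fluorescent protein. The presequence directs import of the fusion into mitochondria, so that the organelles are labelled red. A WPRE downstream of the reporter enhances transcript stability and expression. The mito-DsRed cassette was transferred from an earlier plasmid. The construct serves as a strongly and broadly expressed mitochondrial marker for live or fixed imaging, and the associated study concerns the regulation of mitochondrial motility under energy stress.
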