Features (pLannotate 1.2.2; 25 found; start..end, strand, type, name):
    377..634     +  LTR            5' LTR (truncated): truncated 5' long terminal repeat (LTR) from HIV-1
    681..806     +  misc_feature   HIV-1 Ψ: packaging signal of human immunodeficiency virus type 1
    790..1128    +  CDS            HIV-1 gag (fragment): gag protein from human immunodeficiency virus 1; gag
   1303..1536    +  misc_feature   RRE: The Rev response element (RRE) of HIV-1 allows for Rev-dependent mRNA export from the nucleus to the cytoplasm.
   1913..2013    +  CDS            Rev (fragment): human immunodeficiency virus 1 (HIV-1) Rev protein; rev; enhances nuclear export of unspliced and incompletely spliced viral mRNAs
   2028..2143    +  misc_feature   cPPT/CTS: central polypurine tract and central termination sequence of HIV-1 (lacking the first T)
   2204..2482    +  enhancer       CMV enhancer (fragment): human cytomegalovirus immediate early enhancer
   2489..2758    +  promoter       chicken β-actin promoter: No description available
   2772..2788    +  misc_feature   MCS (fragment): pBluescript multiple cloning site
   2830..2926    +  intron         SV40 intron: modified SV40 intron with splice donor and acceptor sites
   2999..3018    -  misc_feature   MCS (fragment): pBluescript multiple cloning site
   3031..3105    +  CDS            COX8 presequence: mitochondrial presequence of human cytochrome c oxidase subunit VIII (Rizutto et al., 1989)
   3139..3816    +  CDS            DsRed2: improved tetrameric variant of DsRed fluorescent protein mammalian codon-optimized
   3841..4429    +  misc_feature   WPRE: woodchuck hepatitis virus posttranscriptional regulatory element
   4446..4964    +  CDS            nef (fragment): NEF_HV1BR - Experimental evidence at protein level: Swiss-Prot protein existence level 1. Extracellular Nef protein targets CD4(+) T-lymphocytes for apoptosis by interacting with CXCR4 surface receptors (PubMed:14990729). From Human immunodeficiency virus type 1 group M subtype B (isolate BRU/LAI) (HIV-1).
   5012..5269    +  LTR            5' LTR (truncated): truncated 5' long terminal repeat (LTR) from HIV-1
   5421..5437    -  protein_bind   lac operator: The lac repressor binds to the lac operator to inhibit transcription in E. coli. This inhibition can be relieved by adding lactose or isopropyl-β-D-thiogalactopyranoside (IPTG). lac repressor encoded by lacI
   5445..5475    -  promoter       lac promoter: promoter for the E. coli lac operon
   5490..5511    -  protein_bind   CAP binding site: CAP binding activates transcription in the presence of cAMP. E. coli catabolite activator protein
   5524..5616    -  CDS            lacI (fragment): lac repressor; lacI; The lac repressor binds to the lac operator to inhibit transcription in E. coli. This inhibition can be relieved by adding lactose or isopropyl-β-D-thiogalactopyranoside (IPTG).
   5799..6387    -  rep_origin     ori: high-copy-number ColE1/pMB1/pBR322/pUC origin of replication
   6558..7418    -  CDS            AmpR: β-lactamase; bla; confers resistance to ampicillin, carbenicillin, and related antibiotics
   7419..7523    -  promoter       AmpR promoter: bla
   7571..7705    +  polyA_signal   SV40 poly(A) signal: SV40 polyadenylation signal
   7872..329     +  CDS            nef (fragment) (across the origin): NEF_HV1BR - Experimental evidence at protein level: Swiss-Prot protein existence level 1. Extracellular Nef protein targets CD4(+) T-lymphocytes for apoptosis by interacting with CXCR4 surface receptors (PubMed:14990729). From Human immunodeficiency virus type 1 group M subtype B (isolate BRU/LAI) (HIV-1).
>Addgene plasmid #173071 | CAG-mito-dsRED2 | addgene full sequence | sequence record 345054 | Addgene NGS Result
TGGAAGGGCTAATTCACTCCCAAAGAAGACAAGATATCCTTGATCTGTGGATCTACCACACACAAGGCTA
CTTCCCTGATTAGCAGAACTACACACCAGGGCCAGGGGTCAGATATCCACTGACCTTTGGATGGTGCTAC
AAGCTAGTACCAGTTGAGCCAGATAAGGTAGAAGAGGCCAATAAAGGAGAGAACACCAGCTTGTTACACC
CTGTGAGCCTGCATGGGATGGATGACCCGGAGAGAGAAGTGTTAGAGTGGAGGTTTGACAGCCGCCTAGC
ATTTCATCACGTGGCCCGAGAGCTGCATCCGGAGTACTTCAAGAACTGCTGATATCGAGCTTGCTACAAG
GGACTTTCCGCTGGGGACTTTCCAGGGAGGCGTGGCCTGGGCGGGACTGGGGAGTGGCGAGCCCTCAGAT
CCTGCATATAAGCAGCTGCTTTTTGCCTGTACTGGGTCTCTCTGGTTAGACCAGATCTGAGCCTGGGAGC
TCTCTGGCTAACTAGGGAACCCACTGCTTAAGCCTCAATAAAGCTTGCCTTGAGTGCTTCAAGTAGTGTG
TGCCCGTCTGTTGTGTGACTCTGGTAACTAGAGATCCCTCAGACCCTTTTAGTCAGTGTGGAAAATCTCT
AGCAGTGGCGCCCGAACAGGGACTTGAAAGCGAAAGGGAAACCAGAGGAGCTCTCTCGACGCAGGACTCG
GCTTGCTGAAGCGCGCACGGCAAGAGGCGAGGGGCGGCGACTGGTGAGTACGCCAAAAATTTTGACTAGC
GGAGGCTAGAAGGAGAGAGATGGGTGCGAGAGCGTCAGTATTAAGCGGGGGAGAATTAGATCGCGATGGG
AAAAAATTCGGTTAAGGCCAGGGGGAAAGAAAAAATATAAATTAAAACATATAGTATGGGCAAGCAGGGA
GCTAGAACGATTCGCAGTTAATCCTGGCCTGTTAGAAACATCAGAAGGCTGTAGACAAATACTGGGACAG
CTACAACCATCCCTTCAGACAGGATCAGAAGAACTTAGATCATTATATAATACAGTAGCAACCCTCTATT
GTGTGCATCAAAGGATAGAGATAAAAGACACCAAGGAAGCTTTAGACAAGATAGAGGAAGAGCAAAACAA
AAGTAAGACCACCGCACAGCAAGCGGCCGGCCGCTGATCTTCAGACCTGGAGGAGGAGATATGAGGGACA
ATTGGAGAAGTGAATTATATAAATATAAAGTAGTAAAAATTGAACCATTAGGAGTAGCACCCACCAAGGC
AAAGAGAAGAGTGGTGCAGAGAGAAAAAAGAGCAGTGGGAATAGGAGCTTTGTTCCTTGGGTTCTTGGGA
GCAGCAGGAAGCACTATGGGCGCAGCGTCAATGACGCTGACGGTACAGGCCAGACAATTATTGTCTGGTA
TAGTGCAGCAGCAGAACAATTTGCTGAGGGCTATTGAGGCGCAACAGCATCTGTTGCAACTCACAGTCTG
GGGCATCAAGCAGCTCCAGGCAAGAATCCTGGCTGTGGAAAGATACCTAAAGGATCAACAGCTCCTGGGG
ATTTGGGGTTGCTCTGGAAAACTCATTTGCACCACTGCTGTGCCTTGGAATGCTAGTTGGAGTAATAAAT
CTCTGGAACAGATTTGGAATCACACGACCTGGATGGAGTGGGACAGAGAAATTAACAATTACACAAGCTT
AATACACTCCTTAATTGAAGAATCGCAAAACCAGCAAGAAAAGAATGAACAAGAATTATTGGAATTAGAT
AAATGGGCAAGTTTGTGGAATTGGTTTAACATAACAAATTGGCTGTGGTATATAAAATTATTCATAATGA
TAGTAGGAGGCTTGGTAGGTTTAAGAATAGTTTTTGCTGTACTTTCTATAGTGAATAGAGTTAGGCAGGG
ATATTCACCATTATCGTTTCAGACCCACCTCCCAACCCCGAGGGGACCCGACAGGCCCGAAGGAATAGAA
GAAGAAGGTGGAGAGAGAGACAGAGACAGATCCATTCGATTAGTGAACGGATCTCGACGGTATCGCCTTT
AAAAGAAAAGGGGGGATTGGGGGGTACAGTGCAGGGGAAAGAATAGTAGACATAATAGCAACAGACATAC
AAACTAAAGAATTACAAAAACAAATTACAAAAATTCAAAATTTTCGGGTTTATTACAGGGACAGCAGAGA
TCCAGTTTATCGATTAATTAAGGTACCTCTGGTCGTTACATAACTTACGGTAAATGGCCCGCCTGGCTGA
CCGCCCAACGACCCCGCCCATTGACGTCAATAATGACGTATGTTCCCATAGTAACGCCAATAGGGACTTT
CCATTGACGTCAATGGGTGGAGTATTTACGGTAAACTGCCCACTTGGCAGTACATCAAGTGTATCATATG
CCAAGTACGCCCCCTATTGACGTCAATGACGGTAAATGGCCCGCCTGGCATTATGCCCAGTACATGACCT
TATGGGACTTTCCTACTTGGCAGTACATCTACTCGAGGCCACGTTCTGCTTCACTCTCCCCATCTCCCCC
CCCTCCCCACCCCCAATTTTGTATTTATTTATTTTTTAATTATTTTGTGCAGCGATGGGGGCGGGGGGGG
GGGGGGGGGGGGCGCGCGCSRGGSGGGGSGGGGSGGGGSGRGGGGCGGGGCGGGGCGAGGCGGAGAGGTG
CGGCGGCAGCCAATCAGAGCGGCGCGCTCCGAAAGTTTCCTTTTATGGCGAGGCGGCGGCGGCGGCGGCC
CTATAAAAAGCGAAGCGCGCGGCGGGCGGGAGCGGGATCAGCCACCGCGGTGGCGGCCCTAGAGTCGATC
GAGGAACTGAAAAACCAGAAAGTTAACTGGTAAGTTTAGTCTTTTTGTCTTTTATTTCAGGTCCCCGATC
CGGTGGTGGTGCAAATCAAAGAACTGCTCCTCAGTGGATGTTGCCTTTACTTCTAGGCCTGTACGGAAGT
GTTACTTCTGCTCTAAAAGCTGCGGAATTGTACCCGCGGCCGATCCGAATTCCTCGAGACTAGTTCTAGA
GCGGCCGCAGATCCGCTAGCATGTCCGTCCTGACGCCGCTGCTGCTGCGGGGCTTGACAGGCTCGGCCCG
GCGGCTCCCAGTGCCGCGCGCCAAGATCCATTCGTTGGGGGATCCACCGGTCGCCACCATGGCCTCCTCC
GAGAACGTCATCACCGAGTTCATGCGCTTCAAGGTGCGCATGGAGGGCACCGTGAACGGCCACGAGTTCG
AGATCGAGGGCGAGGGCGAGGGCCGCCCCTACGAGGGCCACAACACCGTGAAGCTGAAGGTGACCAAGGG
CGGCCCCCTGCCCTTCGCCTGGGACATCCTGTCCCCCCAGTTCCAGTACGGCTCCAAGGTGTACGTGAAG
CACCCCGCCGACATCCCCGACTACAAGAAGCTGTCCTTCCCCGAGGGCTTCAAGTGGGAGCGCGTGATGA
ACTTCGAGGACGGCGGCGTGGCGACCGTGACCCAGGACTCCTCCCTGCAGGACGGCTGCTTCATCTACAA
GGTGAAGTTCATCGGCGTGAACTTCCCCTCCGACGGCCCCGTGATGCAGAAGAAGACCATGGGCTGGGAG
GCCTCCACCGAGCGCCTGTACCCCCGCGACGGCGTGCTGAAGGGCGAGACCCACAAGGCCCTGAAGCTGA
AGGACGGCGGCCACTACCTGGTGGAGTTCAAGTCCATCTACATGGCCAAGAAGCCCGTGCAGCTGCCCGG
CTACTACTACGTGGACGCCAAGCTGGACATCACCTCCCACAACGAGGACTACACCATCGTGGAGCAGTAC
GAGCGCACCGAGGGCCGCCACCACCTGTTCCTGTAGTGTACAAGTGAACGCGTCTGGAACAATCAACCTC
TGGATTACAAAATTTGTGAAAGATTGACTGGTATTCTTAACTATGTTGCTCCTTTTACGCTATGTGGATA
CGCTGCTTTAATGCCTTTGTATCATGCTATTGCTTCCCGTATGGCTTTCATTTTCTCCTCCTTGTATAAA
TCCTGGTTGCTGTCTCTTTATGAGGAGTTGTGGCCCGTTGTCAGGCAACGTGGCGTGGTGTGCACTGTGT
TTGCTGACGCAACCCCCACTGGTTGGGGCATTGCCACCACCTGTCAGCTCCTTTCCGGGACTTTCGCTTT
CCCCCTCCCTATTGCCACGGCGGAACTCATCGCCGCCTGCCTTGCCCGCTGCTGGACAGGGGCTCGGCTG
TTGGGCACTGACAATTCCGTGGTGTTGTCGGGGAAGCTGACGTCCTTTCCATGGCTGCTCGCCTGTGTTG
CCACCTGGATTCTGCGCGGGACGTCCTTCTGCTACGTCCCTTCGGCCCTCAATCCAGCGGACCTTCCTTC
CCGCGGCCTGCTGCCGGCTCTGCGGCCTCTTCCGCGTCTTCGCCTTCGCCCTCAGACGAGTCGGATCTCC
CTTTGGGCCGCCTCCCCGCCTGGAATTAATTCTGCAGTCGAGACCTAGAAAAACATGGAGCAATCACAAG
TAGCAATACAGCAGCTACCAATGCTGATTGTGCCTGGCTAGAAGCACAAGAGGAGGAGGAGGTGGGTTTT
CCAGTCACACCTCAGGTACCTTTAAGACCAATGACTTACAAGGCAGCTGTAGATCTTAGCCACTTTTTAA
AAGAAAAGAGGGGACTGGAAGGGCTAATTCACTCCCAACGAAGACAAGATATCCTTGATCTGTGGATCTA
CCACACACAAGGCTACTTCCCTGATTAGCAGAACTACACACCAGGGCCAGGGGTCAGATATCCACTGACC
TTTGGATGGTGCTACAAGCTAGTACCAGTTGAGCCAGATAAGGTAGAAGAGGCCAATAAAGGAGAGAACA
CCAGCTTGTTACACCCTGTGAGCCTGCATGGGATGGATGACCCGGAGAGAGAAGTGTTAGAGTGGAGGTT
TGACAGCCGCCTAGCATTTCATCACGTGGCCCGAGAGCTGCATCCGGAGTACTTCAAGAACTGCTGATAT
CGAGCTTGCTACAAGGGACTTTCCGCTGGGGACTTTCCAGGGAGGCGTGGCCTGGGCGGGACTGGGGAGT
GGCGAGCCCTCAGATCCTGCATATAAGCAGCTGCTTTTTGCCTGTACTGGGTCTCTCTGGTTAGACCAGA
TCTGAGCCTGGGAGCTCTCTGGCTAACTAGGGAACCCACTGCTTAAGCCTCAATAAAGCTTGCCTTGAGT
GCTTCAAGTAGTGTGTGCCCGTCTGTTGTGTGACTCTGGTAACTAGAGATCCCTCAGACCCTTTTAGTCA
GTGTGGAAAATCTCTAGCAGTAGTAGTTCATGTCATCTTATTATTCAGTATTTATAACTTGCAAAGAAAT
GAATATCAGAGAGTGAGAGGCCTTGACATTGCTAGCGTTTACCGTCGACCTCTAGCTAGAGCTTGGCGTA
ATCATGGTCATAGCTGTTTCCTGTGTGAAATTGTTATCCGCTCACAATTCCACACAACATACGAGCCGGA
AGCATAAAGTGTAAAGCCTGGGGTGCCTAATGAGTGAGCTAACTCACATTAATTGCGTTGCGCTCACTGC
CCGCTTTCCAGTCGGGAAACCTGTCGTGCCAGCTGCATTAATGAATCGGCCAACGCGCGGGGAGAGGCGG
TTTGCGTATTGGGCGCTCTTCCGCTTCCTCGCTCACTGACTCGCTGCGCTCGGTCGTTCGGCTGCGGCGA
GCGGTATCAGCTCACTCAAAGGCGGTAATACGGTTATCCACAGAATCAGGGGATAACGCAGGAAAGAACA
TGTGAGCAAAAGGCCAGCAAAAGGCCAGGAACCGTAAAAAGGCCGCGTTGCTGGCGTTTTTCCATAGGCT
CCGCCCCCCTGACGAGCATCACAAAAATCGACGCTCAAGTCAGAGGTGGCGAAACCCGACAGGACTATAA
AGATACCAGGCGTTTCCCCCTGGAAGCTCCCTCGTGCGCTCTCCTGTTCCGACCCTGCCGCTTACCGGAT
ACCTGTCCGCCTTTCTCCCTTCGGGAAGCGTGGCGCTTTCTCATAGCTCACGCTGTAGGTATCTCAGTTC
GGTGTAGGTCGTTCGCTCCAAGCTGGGCTGTGTGCACGAACCCCCCGTTCAGCCCGACCGCTGCGCCTTA
TCCGGTAACTATCGTCTTGAGTCCAACCCGGTAAGACACGACTTATCGCCACTGGCAGCAGCCACTGGTA
ACAGGATTAGCAGAGCGAGGTATGTAGGCGGTGCTACAGAGTTCTTGAAGTGGTGGCCTAACTACGGCTA
CACTAGAAGAACAGTATTTGGTATCTGCGCTCTGCTGAAGCCAGTTACCTTCGGAAAAAGAGTTGGTAGC
TCTTGATCCGGCAAACAAACCACCGCTGGTAGCGGTGGTTTTTTTGTTTGCAAGCAGCAGATTACGCGCA
GAAAAAAAGGATCTCAAGAAGATCCTTTGATCTTTTCTACGGGGTCTGACGCTCAGTGGAACGAAAACTC
ACGTTAAGGGATTTTGGTCATGAGATTATCAAAAAGGATCTTCACCTAGATCCTTTTAAATTAAAAATGA
AGTTTTAAATCAATCTAAAGTATATATGAGTAAACTTGGTCTGACAGTTACCAATGCTTAATCAGTGAGG
CACCTATCTCAGCGATCTGTCTATTTCGTTCATCCATAGTTGCCTGACTCCCCGTCGTGTAGATAACTAC
GATACGGGAGGGCTTACCATCTGGCCCCAGTGCTGCAATGATACCGCGAGACCCACGCTCACCGGCTCCA
GATTTATCAGCAATAAACCAGCCAGCCGGAAGGGCCGAGCGCAGAAGTGGTCCTGCAACTTTATCCGCCT
CCATCCAGTCTATTAATTGTTGCCGGGAAGCTAGAGTAAGTAGTTCGCCAGTTAATAGTTTGCGCAACGT
TGTTGCCATTGCTACAGGCATCGTGGTGTCACGCTCGTCGTTTGGTATGGCTTCATTCAGCTCCGGTTCC
CAACGATCAAGGCGAGTTACATGATCCCCCATGTTGTGCAAAAAAGCGGTTAGCTCCTTCGGTCCTCCGA
TCGTTGTCAGAAGTAAGTTGGCCGCAGTGTTATCACTCATGGTTATGGCAGCACTGCATAATTCTCTTAC
TGTCATGCCATCCGTAAGATGCTTTTCTGTGACTGGTGAGTACTCAACCAAGTCATTCTGAGAATAGTGT
ATGCGGCGACCGAGTTGCTCTTGCCCGGCGTCAATACGGGATAATACCGCGCCACATAGCAGAACTTTAA
AAGTGCTCATCATTGGAAAACGTTCTTCGGGGCGAAAACTCTCAAGGATCTTACCGCTGTTGAGATCCAG
TTCGATGTAACCCACTCGTGCACCCAACTGATCTTCAGCATCTTTTACTTTCACCAGCGTTTCTGGGTGA
GCAAAAACAGGAAGGCAAAATGCCGCAAAAAAGGGAATAAGGGCGACACGGAAATGTTGAATACTCATAC
TCTTCCTTTTTCAATATTATTGAAGCATTTATCAGGGTTATTGTCTCATGAGCGGATACATATTTGAATG
TATTTAGAAAAATAAACAAATAGGGGTTCCGCGCACATTTCCCCGAAAAGTGCCACCTGACGTCGACGGA
TCGGGAGATCAACTTGTTTATTGCAGCTTATAATGGTTACAAATAAAGCAATAGCATCACAAATTTCACA
AATAAAGCATTTTTTTCACTGCATTCTAGTTGTGGTTTGTCCAAACTCATCAATGTATCTTATCATGTCT
GGATCAACTGGATAACTCAAGCTAACCAAAATCATCCCAAACTTCCCACCCCATACCCTATTACCACTGC
CAATTACCTGTGGTTTCATTTACTCTAAACCTGTGATTCCTCTGAATTATTTTCATTTTAAAGAAATTGT
ATTTGTTAAATATGTACTACAAACTTAGTAGT
